>Addgene plasmid #12567 | PCD FL1P | depositor partial sequence | sequence record 7366 | Author sequence
TTCTGGAGANNTANCTTACTGGGACGAAGACGAACACTTCTTCATCGTTGACCGCCTGAAGTCTCTGATT
AAGTACAAAGGCTATCAGGTGGCTCCCGCTGAATTGGAATCCATCTTGCTCCAACACCCCAACATCTTCG
ACGCAGGTGTCNCANGTCTTCCCGACNATGACGCCGGTGAACTTCCCGCCGCCGTTGTTGTTTTGGAGCA
CGGAAAGACGATGACGGAAAAAGAGATCGTGGATTACGTCGCCAGTCAAGTAACAACCGCGAAAAAGTTG
CGCGGAGGAGTTGTGTTTGTGGACGAAGTACCGAAAGGTCTTACCGGAAAACTCGACGCAAGAAAAATCA
GAGAGATCCTCATAAAGGCCAAGAAGGGCGGAAAGATCGCCGTGTAATTCTAGACTCGAGCCGGAAGTTT
TCACTCCAGCTAACACCGGATCGCGGGCCCGNTNAAACCCGCTGATCANCCTCGACTGTGCCTTCTAGTT
GCCAGCCNNCTGNNGNTNGCCCCTCCCCCGNGCCTTCNNTGACCCTG
