>Addgene plasmid #12567 | PCD FL1P | addgene partial sequence | sequence record 18998 | 12567 with BGH-rev
GCGATCCGGTGTTAGCTGGAGTGAAAACTTCCGGCTCGAGTCTAGAATTACACGGCGATCTTTCCGCCCT
TCTTGGCCTTTATGAGGATCTCTCTGATTTTTCTTGCGTCGAGTTTTCCGGTAAGACCTTTCGGTACTTC
GTCCACAAACACAACTCCTCCGCGCAACTTTTTCGCGGTTGTTACTTGACTGGCGACGTAATCCACGATC
TCTTTTTCCGTCATCGTCTTTCCGTGCTCCAAAACAACAACGGCGGCGGGAAGTTCACCGGCGTCATCGT
CGGGAAGACCTGCGACACCTGCGTCGAAGATGTTGGGGTGTTGGAGCAAGATGGATTCCAATTCAGCGGG
AGCCACCTGATAGCCTTTGTACTTAATCAGAGACTTCAGGCGGTCAACGATGAAGAAGTGTTCGTCTTCG
TCCCAGTAAGCTATGTCTCCAGAATGTAGCCATCCATCCTTGTCAATCAAGGCGTTGGTCGCTTCCGGAT
TGTTTACATAACCGGACATAATCATAGGACCTCTCACACACAGTTCGCCTCTTTGATTAACGCCCAGCGT
TTTCCCGGTATCCAGATCCACAACCTTCGCTTCAAAAAATGGAACAACTTTACCGAC
