[The description below was written by a language model from this plasmid's Addgene catalogue record.]
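Description:
PCD FL1P is a mammalian expression and luciferase reporter plasmid built on the Invitrogen pcDNA3.1 backbone. It is designed to report on short-RNA-directed gene silencing. It is maintained as a high-copy plasmid in E. coli under ampicillin selection, and it carries a neomycin resistance marker that allows G418 selection in mammalian cells. The record gives no feature table and does not name the promoter. pcDNA3.1 vectors normally drive inserts from the CMV immediate-early promoter and terminate with the BGH polyadenylation signal. The use of a BGH reverse primer for sequencing fits that arrangement.

The payload has two parts. Firefly luciferase was cloned into the HindIII/SpeI sites of the backbone. A short insert of about 40 bp was then placed downstream in the XbaI/ApaI sites, where it lies in the luciferase 3′UTR. This insert contains a single target site with perfect complementarity to the antisense (guide) strand of an siRNA derived from human CXCR4. The catalogue lists luciferase as an N-terminal "tag", but the CXCR4 element is an untranslated RNA target site, not a fused coding sequence.

Because the site is fully complementary, the reporter mRNA becomes a substrate for the CXCR4 short RNA, and changes in luciferase output measure how strongly that RNA silences the message. Perfectly matched sites are generally associated with siRNA-type targeting, in contrast to the imperfect, bulged sites typical of microRNA-like translational repression. The vector is annotated as a reporter for translation repression and comes from work that recapitulated short RNA-directed translational silencing in vitro. This suggests it serves as the one-perfect-site reference reporter in such assays.
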