Addgene plasmid #12567: PCD FL1P
Depositing lab: Carl Novina. Depositing organization: Dana-Farber Cancer Institute. Publication: Recapitulation of short RNA-directed translational gene silencing in vitro. Wang B, Love TM, Call ME, Doench JG, Novina CD. Mol Cell. 2006 May 19. 22(4):553-60. 10.1016/j.molcel.2006.03.034 PubMed 16713585.
Backbone
  Vector backbone: pcDNA3.1
  Backbone manufacturer: Invitrogen
  Backbone size w/o insert (bp): 7200
  Vector type: Mammalian Expression, Luciferase ; Reporter for translation repression
  Selectable markers: Neomycin (select with G418)
Growth in bacteria
  Bacterial resistance: Ampicillin, 100 μg/mL
  Growth temperature: 37°C
  Growth strain: DH5alpha
  Copy number: High Copy
Gene/Insert
  Gene/Insert name: One perfect CXCR4 binding site (alt name: CXCR4)
  Species: H. sapiens (human)
  Insert size (bp): 40
  Entrez Gene: CXCR4 (a.k.a. CD184, D2S201E, FB22, HM89, HSY3RR, LAP-3, LAP3, LCR1, LESTR, NPY3R, NPYR, NPYRL, NPYY3R, WHIM, WHIMS, WHIMS1)
  Tag / fusion protein: luciferase (N terminal on backbone)
  Cloning method: Restriction Enzyme; 5′ cloning site XbaI (not destroyed); 3′ cloning site ApaI (not destroyed)
  Sequencing primers: 5′ n/a; 3′ BGH rev primer
Terms and licenses: Academic/Nonprofit Terms; Industry Terms: Not Available to Industry
Depositor comments: Firefly luciferase was cloned into the HindIII/SpeI sites of pcDNA3.1. One perfect complementary binding site to the antisense strand of CXCR4 siRNA was cloned in the XbaI/ApaI sites in the 3'UTR of luciferase. Perfect binding site sequence is - 5'-AAGTTTTCACTCCAGCTAACA
How to cite: PCD FL1P was a gift from Carl Novina (Addgene plasmid # 12567 ; http://n2t.net/addgene:12567 ; RRID:Addgene_12567)
